Addgene plasmid #23410: pDONR223-BRD3
Depositing lab: William Hahn & David Root. Depositing organization: Dana-Farber Cancer Institute. Publication: COT drives resistance to RAF inhibition through MAP kinase pathway reactivation. Johannessen CM, Boehm JS, Kim SY, Thomas SR, Wardwell L, Johnson LA, Emery CM, Stransky N, Cogdill AP, Barretina J, Caponigro G, Hieronymus H, Murray RR, Salehi-Ashtiani K, Hill DE, Vidal M, Zhao JJ, Yang X, Alkan O, Kim S, Harris JL, Wilson CJ, Myer VE, Finan PM, Root DE, Roberts TM, Golub T, Flaherty KT, Dummer R, Weber BL, Sellers WR, Schlegel R, Wargo JA, Hahn WC, Garraway LA. Nature. 2010 Dec 16;468(7326):968-72. doi: 10.1038/nature09627 PubMed 21107320.
Backbone
  Vector backbone: pDONR223
  Backbone manufacturer: Invitrogen
  Backbone size w/o insert (bp): 5005
  Vector type: Gateway Donor vector
Growth in bacteria
  Bacterial resistance: Spectinomycin, 50 μg/mL
  Growth temperature: 37°C
  Growth strain: DH5alpha
  Copy number: High Copy
Gene/Insert
  Gene/Insert name: BRD3 (alt name: bromodomain containing 3)
  Species: H. sapiens (human)
  Insert size (bp): 1671
  Mutation: C1286T
  Entrez Gene: BRD3 (a.k.a. FSHRG2, ORFX, RING3L)
  Cloning method: Gateway Cloning
  Sequencing primers: 5′ M13pUC-fwd; 3′ M13rev
Terms and licenses: Academic/Nonprofit Terms; Industry Terms: Not Available to Industry
Depositor comments: The ORF has no Stop codon. This design enables easy recombination into a destination vector to add an epitope tag of choice and Stop codon to the ORF. Do NOT use this plasmid directly for transfections. A set of 4 custom lentiviral vectors is available ( pLX301 (http://www.addgene.org/25895/) , pLX302 (http://www.addgene.org/25896/) , pLX303 (http://www.addgene.org/25897/) , pLX304 (http://www.addgene.org/25890/) ) to be used to express these ORFs in mammalian cells. These plasmids are not included in the kit and must be ordered separately.
How to cite: pDONR223-BRD3 was a gift from William Hahn & David Root (Addgene plasmid # 23410 ; http://n2t.net/addgene:23410 ; RRID:Addgene_23410)
