[The description below was written by a language model from this plasmid's Addgene catalogue record.]
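Description:
pDONR223-BRD3 is a Gateway entry-type clone built on the Invitrogen pDONR223 donor backbone (about 5 kb without insert). It carries the human BRD3 open reading frame (bromodomain containing 3, also known as RING3L, ORFX or FSHRG2). It is a bacterial propagation plasmid, maintained at high copy in standard E. coli cloning strains under spectinomycin selection. No feature table is provided, so the origin of replication and the exact recombination sites flanking the insert are not itemised. The ORF was introduced by Gateway cloning, which normally leaves an insert in a pDONR backbone flanked by attL sites ready for LR recombination. M13 forward and reverse priming sites on either side are listed for sequencing across the insert.

The insert is recorded as 1671 bp and carries a noted nucleotide change, C1286T; the record does not state its consequence at the protein level. The ORF lacks a stop codon, so it can be transferred in frame into a destination vector that supplies a C-terminal epitope tag and the terminating codon. The plasmid is not described as having a mammalian promoter, and the depositors state that it should not be transfected directly. It serves as a shuttle source for the ORF, and the depositors point to a set of companion lentiviral Gateway destination vectors (the pLX30x series) for expression in mammalian cells. The clone belongs to an ORF kit associated with a study of how MAP kinase pathway reactivation drives resistance to RAF inhibition, which fits use in gain-of-function expression screens.
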