>Addgene plasmid #23410 | pDONR223-BRD3 | depositor partial sequence | sequence record 10947 | Author sequence, M13pUC-fwd
TATGATTTTATTTTGACTGATAGTGACCTGTTCGTTGCAACAAATTGATGAGCAATGCTTTTTTATAATG
CCAACTTTGTACAAAAAAGTTGGCACCATGTCCACCGCCACGACAGTCGCCCCCGCGGGGATCCCGGCGA
CCCCGGGCCCTGTGAACCCACCCCCCCCGGAGGTCTCC
[360 nt withheld, positions 179-538]
TTACCCCCTGCTCCAAAGGGCAAAGGTCGGAAGCCGGCTGCGGGAGCCCAGAGCGCAGGTACACAGCAAG
TGGCGGCCGTGTCCTCTGTCTCCCCAGCGACCCCCTTTCAGAGCGTGCCCCCCACCGTCTCCCAGACGCC
CGTCATCGCTGCCACCCCTGTACCAACCATCACTGCAAACGTCACGTCGGTCCCAGTCCCCCCAGCTGCC
GCCCCACCTCCTCCTGCCACACCCATCGTCCCCGTGGTCCCTCCTACGCCGCCTGTCGTCAAGAAAAAGG
CGTGAAGCGGAAAGCAGACACAACCACTCCCACGACGTCGGCCAT
