>Addgene plasmid #23410 | pDONR223-BRD3 | addgene partial sequence | sequence record 29197 | 23410 with M13pUC-fwd
CTCGGGCCCAATAATGATTTTATTTTGACTGATAGTGACCTGTTCGTTGCAACAAATTGATGAGCAATGC
TTTTTTATAATGCCAACTTTGTACAAAAAAGTTGGCACCATGTCCACCGCCACGACAGTCGCCCCCGCGG
GGATCCCGGCGACCCCGGGCCCTGTGAACCCACCCCCCCCGGAGGTCTCC
[360 nt withheld, positions 191-550]
TTACCCCCTGCTCCAAAGGGCAAAGGTCGGAAGCCGGCTGCGGGAGCCCAGAGCGCAGTACAC
