>Addgene plasmid #23410 | pDONR223-BRD3 | depositor partial sequence | sequence record 46536 | Author sequence, M13-rev
ACCTGGATCGCTGGATGGCAATAATGATTTTATTTTGACTGATAGTGACCTGTTCGTTGCAACAAATTGA
TAAGCAATGCTTTCTTATAATGCCAACTTTGTACAAGAAAGTTGGCAAAACTCCACAGGTCAAGAAATGA
TCTCTGCCGGCCGTGGTCGTGCTGTTGGCCTTCTTGGCAGGAGCCTTCTTCTGCTGAGCCTGCTTGGCAG
GCGGAGCCACCTTGGCCTTCTTCTCTTCCTCGGCCTTCACTTTGTGCTTCTCCTTCTCCTTCTCCTTGTC
CTTCTTCTTCTTCTCCTTCTCCTTCTTCTCCTTCTTCTTCTTTGGTTTGTTTACTGGGGCCTGAGACAGG
GCGGCCAGCTGCTCGTGCACGGCCTTCAGCTGCTCCTGCAGCTCCGCCAGCCTGGTGGCCCGCTCCTCCT
CCGAGTCCGAGCTGCCTGAGTCCGAAGAGCTCTCCTCACTGCTACGGCTGCTCTCAGCGCCCTTGCTCAC
CATGGGGGCCGCAGGGGCAGGCAGCGCCGGTGCCTCCACGGGCTCATCTGGCATCTTGGCAAACCTCATC
TCAAACACGTCCTGGAGCTTCCGGGCCATGGCCACAACCTCGTGGTCTGGGGGATTGTATTTGTAGCAAT
TCGAGAACATCAGCCGGACATCAGCAGCAAAGCCCTGTGCGTCTGGGTACTCTCGGCCATCCATCTTCCT
TTTCACGGTGCTGAGGTCCATCGGGTGCTTGATGATGTCGTGGTAGTCGTGCAGCTCCAGGCCCTCGGCA
TCCACTGGCTTGTAGAAGGCCAGGCGTAGCCGCGTGCTTCTTGGATAGCATCTCCCTGAGGATGCTGTCG
CAGTAGCGCAGGTGCTCCGACAGCT
